>Addgene plasmid #216257 | pGW1-ExSYTE-P2A-EGFP | addgene full sequence | sequence record 430594 | Addgene NGS Result
AAAAAAAATTAGTCAGGGCGCCATTCGCCATTCAGGCTGCGCAACTGTTGGGAAGGGCGATCGGTGCGGG
CCTCTTCGCTATTACGCCAGCTGGCGAAAGGGGGATGTGCTGCAAGGCGATTAAGTTGGGTAACGCCAGG
GTTTTCCCAGTCACGACGTTGTAAAACGACGGCCAGTGCCCGTGTCAAGGACGGTGACTGCAGTGAATAA
TAAAATGTGTGTTTGTCCGAAATACGCGTTTTGAGATTTCTGTCGCCGACTAAATTCATGTCGCGCGATA
GTGGTGTTTATCGCCGATAGAGATGGCGATATTGGAAAAATCGATATTTGAAAATATGGCATATTGAAAA
TGTCGCCGATGTGAGTTTCTGTGTAACTGATATCGCCATTTTTCCAAAAGTGATTTTTGGGCATACGCGA
TATCTGGCGATAGCGCTTATATCGTTTACGGGGGATGGCGATAGACGACTTTGGTGACTTGGGCGATTCT
GTGTGTCGCAAATATCGCAGTTTCGATATAGGTGACAGACGATATGAGGCTATATCGCCGATAGAGGCGA
CATCAAGCTGGCACATGGCCAATGCATATCGATCTATACATTGAATCAATATTGGCCATTAGCCATATTA
TTCATTGGTTATATAGCATAAATCAATATTGGCTATTGGCCATTGCATACGTTGTATCCATATCATAATA
TGTACATTTATATTGGCTCATGTCCAACATTACCGCCATGTTGACATTGATTATTGACTAGTTATTAATA
GTAATCAATTACGGGGTCATTAGTTCATAGCCCATATATGGAGTTCCGCGTTACATAACTTACGGTAAAT
GGCCCGCCTGGCTGACCGCCCAACGACCCCCGCCCATTGACGTCAATAATGACGTATGTTCCCATAGTAA
CGCCAATAGGGACTTTCCATTGACGTCAATGGGTGGAGTATTTACGGTAAACTGCCCACTTGGCAGTACA
TCAAGTGTATCATATGCCAAGTACGCCCCCTATTGACGTCAATGACGGTAAATGGCCCGCCTGGCATTAT
GCCCAGTACATGACCTTATGGGACTTTCCTACTTGGCAGTACATCTACGTATTAGTCATCGCTATTACCA
TGGTGATGCGGTTTTGGCAGTACATCAATGGGCGTGGATAGCGGTTTGACTCACGGGGATTTCCAAGTCT
CCACCCCATTGACGTCAATGGGAGTTTGTTTTGGCACCAAAATCAACGGGACTTTCCAAAATGTCGTAAC
AACTCCGCCCCATTGACGCAAATGGGCGGTAGGCGTGTACGGTGGGAGGTCTATATAAGCAGAGCTCGTT
TAGTGAACCGTCAGATCGCCTGGAGACGCCATCCACGCTGTTTTGACCTCCATAGAAGACACCGGGACCG
ATCCAGCCTCCGCGGCCGGGAACGGTGCATTGGAACGCGGATTCCCCGTGCCAAGAGTGACGTAAGTACC
GCCTATAGAGTCTATAGGCCCACCCCCTTGGCTTCTTATGCATGCTATACTGTTTTTGGCTTGGGGTCTA
TACACCCCCGCTTCCTCATGTTATAGGTGATGGTATAGCTTAGCCTATAGGTGTGGGTTATTGACCATTA
TTGACCACTCCCCTATTGGTGACGATACTTTCCATTACTAATCCATAACATGGCTCTTTGCCACAACTCT
CTTTATTGGCTATATGCCAATACACTGTCCTTCAGAGACTGACACGGACTCTGTATTTTTACAGGATGGG
GTCTCATTTATTATTTACAAATTCACATATACAACACCACCGTCCCCAGTGCCCGCAGTTTTTATTAAAC
ATAACGTGGGATCTCCACGCGAATCTCGGGTACGTGTTCCGGACATGGGCTCTTCTCCGGTAGCGGCGGA
GCTTCTACATCCGAGCCCTGCTCCCATGCCTCCAGCGACTCATGGTCGCTCGGCAGCTCCTTGCTCCTAA
CAGTGGAGGCCAGACTTAGGCACAGCACGATGCCCACCACCACCAGTGTGCCGCACAAGGCCGTGGCGGT
AGGGTATGTGTCTGAAAATGAGCTCGGGGAGCGGGCTTGCACCGCTGACGCATTTGGAAGACTTAAGGCA
GCGGCAGAAGAAGATGCAGGCAGCTGAGTTGTTGTGTTCTGATAAGAGTCAGAGGTAACTCCCGTTGCGG
TGCTGTTAACGGTGGAGGGCAGTGTAGTCTGAGCAGTACTCGTTGCTGCCGCGCGCGCCACCAGACATAA
TAGCTGACAGACTAACAGACTGTTCCTTTCCATGGGTCTTTTCTGCAGTCACCGTCCTTGACACGAAGCT
TACAAGTTTGTACAAAAAAGCAGGCTCCAAGCTTAAAATGGAGTCATTGAAACGCTGGAATGAAGAGAGG
GGGTTGTGGTGCGAAAAGGGCGTTCAGGTACTACTGACCACCATAGGCGCCTTTGCAGCTTTTGGCCTCA
TGACCATCGCCATCAGCACTGACTACTGGCTCTACACAAGAGCTCTCATCTGCAACACCACCAACCTCAC
AGCAGGTGATGATGGACCACCCCATCGTGGGGGCAGTGGCTCCTCAGAGAAGAAGGACCCTGGGGGCCTC
ACACATTCAGGCCTCTGGCGGATATGCTGCCTGGAAGGGTTGAAAAGAGGTGTCTGCGTGAAGATCAACC
ACTTCCCGGAGGACACGGACTACGACCACGACAGCGCGGAGTACCTGCTCCGAGTAGTCCGGGCCTCCAG
CATCTTTCCTATCCTGAGCGCCATCCTGCTGCTGCTCGGGGGCGTGTGCGTAGCTGCCTCTCGCGTCTAC
AAATCCAAAAGGAACATCATCCTGGGCGCAGGGATCCTGTTCGTGGCAGCAGGCCTGAGCAACATCATCG
GGGTGATTGTGTACATATCGGCCAACGCCGGCGAGCCTGGCCCCAAGAGGGACGAGGAGAAGAAAAACCA
CTACTCGTACGGCTGGTCCTTCTACTTCGGCGGGCTGTCCTTCATCCTGGCTGAGGTGATCGGAGTACTG
GCCGTCAACATCTACATCGAGCGCAGCCGCGAGGCACACTGCCAATCACGCTCGGACCTGCTCAAGGCCG
GCGGCGGCGCGGGCGGCAGTGGCGGGAGCGGCCCCTCGAGCGAGCGCAGCCGCGAGGCAATGTCTAGACT
GGACAAGAGCAAAGTCATAAACTCTGCTCTGGAATTACTCAATGAAGTCGGTATCGAAGGCCTGACGACA
AGGAAACTCGCTCAAAAGCTGGGAGTTGAGCAGCCTACCCTGTACTGGCACGTGAAGAACAAGCGGGCCC
TGCTCGATGCCCTGGCAATCGAGATGCTGGACAGGCATCATACCCACTTCTGCCCCCTGGAAGGCGAGTC
ATGGCAAGACTTTCTGCGGAACAACGCCAAGTCATTCCGCTGTGCTCTCCTCTCACATCGCGACGGGGCT
AAAGTGCATCTCGGCACCCGCCCAACAGAGAAACAGTACGAAACCCTGGAAAATCAGCTCGCGTTCCTGT
GTCAGCAAGGCTTCTCCCTGGAGAACGCACTGTACGCTCTGTCCGCCGTGGGCCACTTTACACTGGGCTG
CGTATTGGAGGATCAGGAGCATCAAGTAGCAAAAGAGGAAAGAGAGACACCTACCACCGATTCTATGCCC
CCACTTCTGAGACAAGCAATTGAGCTGTTCGACCATCAGGGAGCCGAACCTGCCTTCCTTTTCGGCCTGG
AACTAATCATATGTGGCCTGGAGAAACAGCTAAAGTGCGAAAGCGGCAGCGGCAAATTTTGGAAGAGGCT
GAGAAAATTCCTCCGGAAGAGCATGTCTAGACTGGACAAGAGCAAAGTCATAAACTCTGCTCTGGAATTA
CTCAATGAAGTCGGTATCGAAGGCCTGACGACAAGGAAACTCGCTCAAAAGCTGGGAGTTGAGCAGCCTA
CCCTGTACTGGCACGTGAAGAACAAGCGGGCCCTGCTCGATGCCCTGGCAATCGAGATGCTGGACAGGCA
TCATACCCACTTCTGCCCCCTGGAAGGCGAGTCATGGCAAGACTTTCTGCGGAACAACGCCAAGTCATTC
CGCTGTGCTCTCCTCTCACATCGCGACGGGGCTAAAGTGCATCTCGGCACCCGCCCAACAGAGAAACAGT
ACGAAACCCTGGAAAATCAGCTCGCGTTCCTGTGTCAGCAAGGCTTCTCCCTGGAGAACGCACTGTACGC
TCTGTCCGCCGTGGGCCACTTTACACTGGGCTGCGTATTGGAGGATCAGGAGCATCAAGTAGCAAAAGAG
GAAAGAGAGACACCTACCACCGATTCTATGCCCCCACTTCTGAGACAAGCAATTGAGCTGTTCGACCATC
AGGGAGCCGAACCTGCCTTCCTTTTCGGCCTGGAACTAATCATATGTGGCCTGGAGAAACAGCTAAAGTG
CGAAAGCGGCAGCACTAGTGCGGGTTTTCTCACGCTGCACAACGCCTTCCCCAAGGAAGCGGCGTCCGGC
GTCACGGTCACAGTCACCGGACCGCCCGCTGCACCCGCGCCCGCGCCCGCGCCGCCCGCTCCTGCAGCGC
CCGCGCCCGGGACCCTGTCCAAAGAGGCCGCGGCGTCCAACACCAACACGCTCAACAGGAAAACCACGCC
CGTGGGAAGCGGAGCTACTAACTTCAGCCTGCTGAAGCAGGCTGGAGACGTGGAGGAGAACCCTGGACCT
ATGGTGAGCAAGGGCGAGGAGCTGTTCACCGGGGTGGTGCCCATCCTGGTCGAGCTGGACGGCGACGTAA
ACGGCCACAAGTTCAGCGTGTCCGGCGAGGGCGAGGGCGATGCCACCTACGGCAAGCTGACCCTGAAGTT
CATCTGCACCACCGGCAAGCTGCCCGTGCCCTGGCCCACCCTCGTGACCACCCTGACCTACGGCGTGCAG
TGCTTCAGCCGCTACCCCGACCACATGAAGCAGCACGACTTCTTCAAGTCCGCCATGCCCGAAGGCTACG
TCCAGGAGCGCACCATCTTCTTCAAGGACGACGGCAACTACAAGACCCGCGCCGAGGTGAAGTTCGAGGG
CGACACCCTGGTGAACCGCATCGAGCTGAAGGGCATCGACTTCAAGGAGGACGGCAACATCCTGGGGCAC
AAGCTGGAGTACAACTACAACAGCCACAACGTCTATATCATGGCCGACAAGCAGAAGAACGGCATCAAGG
TGAACTTCAAGATCCGCCACAACATCGAGGACGGCAGCGTGCAGCTCGCCGACCACTACCAGCAGAACAC
CCCCATCGGCGACGGCCCCGTGCTGCTGCCCGACAACCACTACCTGAGCACCCAGTCCGCCCTGAGCAAA
GACCCCAACGAGAAGCGCGATCACATGGTCCTGCTGGAGTTCGTGACCGCCGCCGGGATCACTCTCGGCA
TGGACGAGCTGTACAAGTAGTCTAGACACCCAGCTTTCTTGTACAAAGTGGTCTCGACCTGCAGGATATC
GAATTCATTGATCATAATCAGCCATACCACATTTGTAGAGGTTTTACTTGCTTTAAAAAACCTCCCACAC
CTCCCCCTGAACCTGAAACATAAAATGAATGCAATTGTTGTTGTTAACTTGTTTATTGCAGCTTATAATG
GTTACAAATAAAGCAATAGCATCACAAATTTCACAAATAAAGCATTTTTTTCACTGCATTCTAGTTGTGG
TTTGTCCAAACTCATCAATGTATCTTATCATGTCTGGATCCGTACCGAGCTCGCGTAATCATGTCATAGC
TGTTTCCTGTGTGAAATTGTTATCCGCTCACAATTCCACACAACATACGAGCCGGAAGCATAAAGTGTAA
AGCCTGGGGTGCCTAATGAGTGAGCTAACTACATTAATTGCGTTGCGCTCACTGCCCGCTTTCCAGTCGG
GAAACCTGTCGTGCCAGCTGCATTAATGAATCGGCCAACGCGCGGGGAGAGGCGGTTTGCGTATTGGGCG
CTCTTCCGCTTCCTCGCTCACTGACTCGCTGCGCTCGGTCGTTCGGCTGCGGCGAGCGGTATCAGCTCAC
TCAAAGGCGGTAATACGGTTATCCACAGAATCAGGGGATAACGCAGGAAAGAACATGTGAGCAAAAGGCC
AGCAAAAGGCCAGGAACCGTAAAAAGGCCGCGTTGCTGGCGTTTTTCCATAGGCTCCGCCCCCCTGACGA
GCATCACAAAAATCGACGCTCAAGTCAGAGGTGGCGAAACCCGACAGGACTATAAAGATACCAGGCGTTT
CCCCCTGGAAGCTCCCTCGTGCGCTCTCCTGTTCCGACCCTGCCGCTTACCGGATACCTGTCCGCCTTTC
TCCCTTCGGGAAGCGTGGCGCTTTCTCATAGCTCACGCTGTAGGTATCTCAGTTCGGTGTAGGTCGTTCG
CTCCAAGCTGGGCTGTGTGCACGAACCCCCCGTTCAGCCCGACCGCTGCGCCTTATCCGGTAACTATCGT
CTTGAGTCCAACCCGGTAAGACACGACTTATCGCCACTGGCAGCAGCCACTGGTAACAGGATTAGCAGAG
CGAGGTATGTAGGCGGTGCTACAGAGTTCTTGAAGTGGTGGCCTAACTACGGCTACACTAGAAGAACAGT
ATTTGGTATCTGCGCTCTGCTGAAGCCAGTTACCTTCGGAAAAAGAGTTGGTAGCTCTTGATCCGGCAAA
CAAACCACCGCTGGTAGCGGTGGTTTTTTTGTTTGCAAGCAGCAGATTACGCGCAGAAAAAAAGGATCTC
AAGAAGATCCTTTGATCTTTTCTACGGGGTCTGACGCTCAGTGGAACGAAAACTCACGTTAAGGGATTTT
GGTCATGAGATTATCAAAAAGGATCTTCACCTAGATCCTTTTAAATTAAAAATGAAGTTTTAAATCAATC
TAAAGTATATATGAGTAAACTTGGTCTGACAGTTACCAATGCTTAATCAGTGAGGCACCTATCTCAGCGA
TCTGTCTATTTCGTTCATCCATAGTTGCCTGACTCCCCGTCGTGTAGATAACTACGATACGGGAGGGCTT
ACCATCTGGCCCCAGTGCTGCAATGATACCGCGAGACCCACGCTCACCGGCTCCAGATTTATCAGCAATA
AACCAGCCAGCCGGAAGGGCCGAGCGCAGAAGTGGTCCTGCAACTTTATCCGCCTCCATCCAGTCTATTA
ATTGTTGCCGGGAAGCTAGAGTAAGTAGTTCGCCAGTTAATAGTTTGCGCAACGTTGTTGCCATTGCTAC
AGGCATCGTGGTGTCACGCTCGTCGTTTGGTATGGCTTCATTCAGCTCCGGTTCCCAACGATCAAGGCGA
GTTACATGATCCCCCATGTTGTGCAAAAAAGCGGTTAGCTCCTTCGGTCCTCCGATCGTTGTCAGAAGTA
AGTTGGCCGCAGTGTTATCACTCATGGTTATGGCAGCACTGCATAATTCTCTTACTGTCATGCCATCCGT
AAGATGCTTTTCTGTGACTGGTGAGTACTCAACCAAGTCATTCTGAGAATAGTGTATGCGGCGACCGAGT
TGCTCTTGCCCGGCGTCAATACGGGATAATACCGCGCCACATAGCAGAACTTTAAAAGTGCTCATCATTG
GAAAACGTTCTTCGGGGCGAAAACTCTCAAGGATCTTACCGCTGTTGAGATCCAGTTCGATGTAACCCAC
TCGTGCACCCAACTGATCTTCAGCATCTTTTACTTTCACCAGCGTTTCTGGGTGAGCAAAAACAGGAAGG
CAAAATGCCGCAAAAAAGGGAATAAGGGCGACACGGAAATGTTGAATACTCATACTCTTCCTTTTTCAAT
AAGCGGCCGCGGCCATGCCGGCCACTAGTCTCGAGTTATTATTGAAGCATTTATCAGGGTTATTGTCTCA
TGAGCGGATACATATTTGAATGTATTTAGAAAAATAAACAAATAGGGGTTCCGCGCACATTTCCCCGAAA
AGTGCCACCTGACGTCTAAGAAACCATTATTATCATGACATTAACCTATAAAAATAGGCGTATCACGAGG
CCCTTTCGTCTCGCGCGTTTCGGTGATGACGGTGAAAACCTCTGACACATGCAGCTCCCGGAGACGGTCA
CAGCTTGTCTGTAAGCGGATGCCGGGAGCAGACAAGCCCGTCAGGGCGCGTCAGCGGGTGTTGGCGGGTG
TCGGGGCTGGCTTAACTATGCGGCATCAGAGCAGATTGTACTGAGAGTGCACCATATGAAGACGTCGCCT
CCTCACTACTTCTGGAATAGCTCAGAGGCCGAGGCGGCCTCGGCCTCTGCATAAAT
Features (pLannotate 1.2.2; 24 found; start..end, strand, type, name):
     24..178     -  CDS            lacZα (fragment): LacZα fragment of β-galactosidase; lacZ fragment
    199..576     -  CDS            UL127: UL127_HCMVA - Protein predicted: Swiss-Prot protein existence level 4. From Human cytomegalovirus (strain AD169) (HHV-5) (Human herpesvirus 5).
    743..1122    +  enhancer       CMV enhancer: human cytomegalovirus immediate early enhancer
   1123..1326    +  promoter       CMV promoter: human cytomegalovirus (CMV) immediate early promoter
   1462..2288    +  intron         CMV intron A: human cytomegalovirus intron A (Chapman et al., 1991)
   2312..2336    +  protein_bind   attB1: mutant version of attB; recombination site for the Gateway® BP reaction BP Clonase™
   2348..3121    +  CDS            Cacng8 (fragment): CCG8_RAT - Experimental evidence at protein level: Swiss-Prot protein existence level 1. Regulates the activity of L-type calcium channels that contain CACNA1C as pore-forming subunit (By similarity). Regulates the trafficking and gating properties of AMPA-selective glutamate receptors (AMPARs). Promotes their targeting to the cell membrane and synapses and modulates their gating properties by slowing their rates of activation, deactivation and desensitization and by mediating their resensitization. Does not show subunit-specific AMPA receptor regulation and regulates all AMPAR subunits. Thoug
   3140..3760    +  CDS            tetR: TETR2_ECOLX - Experimental evidence at protein level: Swiss-Prot protein existence level 1. TetR is the repressor of the tetracycline resistance element; its N-terminal region forms a helix-turn-helix structure and binds DNA. Binding of tetracycline to TetR reduces the repressor affinity for the tetracycline resistance gene (tetA) promoter operator sites. From Escherichia coli.
   3803..4423    +  CDS            tetR: TETR2_ECOLX - Experimental evidence at protein level: Swiss-Prot protein existence level 1. TetR is the repressor of the tetracycline resistance element; its N-terminal region forms a helix-turn-helix structure and binds DNA. Binding of tetracycline to TetR reduces the repressor affinity for the tetracycline resistance gene (tetA) promoter operator sites. From Escherichia coli.
   4424..4624    +  CDS            Cacng8 (fragment): CCG8_MOUSE - Experimental evidence at protein level: Swiss-Prot protein existence level 1. Regulates the activity of L-type calcium channels that contain CACNA1C as pore-forming subunit (PubMed:21127204). Regulates the trafficking and gating properties of AMPA-selective glutamate receptors (AMPARs). Promotes their targeting to the cell membrane and synapses and modulates their gating properties by slowing their rates of activation, deactivation and desensitization and by mediating their resensitization. Does not show subunit-specific AMPA receptor regulation and regulates all AMPAR subunits. T
   4691..5407    +  CDS            EGFP: EGFP is a basic (constitutively fluorescent) green fluorescent protein published in 1996, derived from Aequorea victoria. It is reported to be a rapidly-maturing weak dimer with moderate acid sensitivity.
   5418..5442    -  protein_bind   attB2: mutant version of attB; recombination site for the Gateway® BP reaction BP Clonase™
   5469..5553    +  CDS            large T antigen (fragment): large T antigen from SV40 (simian virus 40)
   5576..5710    +  polyA_signal   SV40 poly(A) signal: SV40 polyadenylation signal
   5757..5773    -  protein_bind   lac operator: The lac repressor binds to the lac operator to inhibit transcription in E. coli. This inhibition can be relieved by adding lactose or isopropyl-β-D-thiogalactopyranoside (IPTG). lac repressor encoded by lacI
   5781..5811    -  promoter       lac promoter: promoter for the E. coli lac operon
   5859..5951    -  CDS            lacI (fragment): lac repressor; lacI; The lac repressor binds to the lac operator to inhibit transcription in E. coli. This inhibition can be relieved by adding lactose or isopropyl-β-D-thiogalactopyranoside (IPTG).
   6134..6722    -  rep_origin     ori: high-copy-number ColE1/pMB1/pBR322/pUC origin of replication
   6893..7753    -  CDS            AmpR: β-lactamase; bla; confers resistance to ampicillin, carbenicillin, and related antibiotics
   7754..7771    -  promoter       AmpR promoter (fragment): bla
   7807..7895    -  promoter       AmpR promoter (fragment): bla
   7990..8025    +  CDS            rop (fragment): Rop protein, which maintains plasmids at low copy number; rop
   8127..8178    +  misc_feature   bom (fragment): basis of mobility region from pBR322
   8187..16      -  rep_origin     SV40 ori (fragment) (across the origin): SV40 origin of replication
