[The description below was written by a language model from this plasmid's Addgene catalogue record and pLannotate feature annotations shown in this document.]
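Description:
pGW1-ExSYTE-P2A-EGFP is an 8,246 bp mammalian expression plasmid built on the pGW1 backbone. It is propagated in E. coli through a ColE1/pUC-type origin and selected with ampicillin via the β-lactamase gene. The catalogue lists it as low copy, although the annotated origin is of the type usually described as high copy. Only short remnants of rop and the pBR322 bom region are detected. Other backbone residues include lacZα, lac promoter/operator and lacI fragments, a partial SV40 origin spanning the numbering origin, and a piece of cytomegalovirus sequence (UL127) upstream of the enhancer.

Expression is driven by the human CMV immediate-early enhancer and promoter followed by CMV intron A, which generally boosts transcript processing and expression, and is terminated by an SV40 polyadenylation signal. The roughly 3.1 kb insert sits between attB1 and attB2 sites, indicating that Gateway recombination sites flank it. According to the feature table, the ExSYTE coding region consists of a large N-terminal portion of Cacng8 (TARP γ-8, an auxiliary subunit that regulates AMPA receptor trafficking and gating), two tandem copies of the bacterial tetracycline repressor TetR, and a short C-terminal Cacng8 segment. EGFP follows, and the construct name indicates a P2A self-cleaving peptide in the gap before it, though this is not annotated separately. The P2A would let EGFP be produced as a separate fluorescent marker of transfected cells.

The record gives no explicit mechanism. The associated publication title concerns chemogenetic regulation of the TARP–lipid interaction, which suggests that the ligand-binding TetR modules make the engineered TARP responsive to a small molecule in studies of synaptic plasticity.
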