Addgene plasmid #216257: pGW1-ExSYTE-P2A-EGFP
Purpose: ExSYTE (P2A) EGFP
Depositing lab: Susumu Tomita. Depositing organization: Yale University. Publication: Chemogenetic regulation of the TARP-lipid interaction mimics LTP and reversibly modifies behavior. Park J, Berthoux C, Hoyos-Ramirez E, Shan L, Morimoto-Tomita M, Wang Y, Castillo PE, Tomita S. Cell Rep. 2023 Aug 29;42(8):112826. doi: 10.1016/j.celrep.2023.112826. Epub 2023 Jul 19. PubMed 37471228.
Backbone
  Vector backbone: pGW1
  Total vector size (bp): 8246
  Vector type: Mammalian Expression
Growth in bacteria
  Bacterial resistance: Ampicillin, 100 μg/mL
  Growth temperature: 37°C
  Growth strain: DH5alpha
  Copy number: Low Copy
Gene/Insert
  Gene/Insert name: ExSYTE P2A EGFP
  Insert size (bp): 3060
Terms and licenses: Academic/Nonprofit Terms; Industry Terms: Not Available to Industry
How to cite: pGW1-ExSYTE-P2A-EGFP was a gift from Susumu Tomita (Addgene plasmid # 216257 ; http://n2t.net/addgene:216257 ; RRID:Addgene_216257)
